Addgene plasmid #19993: pGBT9-NF1-GRD
Depositing lab: Fuyuhiko Tamanoi. Depositing organization: University of California, Los Angeles (UCLA). Publication: Identification of neurofibromin mutants that exhibit allele specificity or increased Ras affinity resulting in suppression of activated ras alleles. Morcos P, Thapar N, Tusneem N, Stacey D, Tamanoi F. Mol Cell Biol. 1996 May . 16(5):2496-503. PubMed 8628317.
Backbone
  Vector backbone: pGBT9
  Backbone manufacturer: clonetech
  Backbone size w/o insert (bp): 5524
  Vector type: Yeast Expression
Growth in bacteria
  Bacterial resistance: Ampicillin, 100 μg/mL
  Growth temperature: 37°C
  Growth strain: DH5alpha
  Copy number: High Copy
Gene/Insert
  Gene/Insert name: Neurofibromatosis type I (alt names: NF1; NF1-GRD)
  Species: H. sapiens (human)
  Insert size (bp): 1200
  Entrez Gene: NF1 (a.k.a. NFNS, VRNF, WSS)
  Cloning method: Restriction Enzyme; 5′ cloning site kpnI (not destroyed); 3′ cloning site PvuII (destroyed during cloning)
  Sequencing primers: 5′ n/a
Terms and licenses: Academic/Nonprofit Terms; Industry Terms: Not Available to Industry
Depositor comments: The authors note that there is a mutation in the coding sequence: C3918T "This created a T to I change within the GAP domain of NF1. However, this change is outside of the conserved blocks within the GAP domain. This particular residue (1195 of NF1-GRD shown in figure 4 in the chapter by M.R. Kim and F. Tamanoi, chapter 6 in Neurofibromatosis type I from genotype to phenotype, editor by M. Upadhyaya and D. N. Cooper BIOS scientific publisher) is not conserved among different GAP proteins. Therefore, we believe that the amino acid change does not affect the GAP activity. In fact, we have used this construct for the wild-type GAP activity."
How to cite: pGBT9-NF1-GRD was a gift from Fuyuhiko Tamanoi (Addgene plasmid # 19993 ; http://n2t.net/addgene:19993 ; RRID:Addgene_19993)
