[The description below was written by a language model from this plasmid's Addgene catalogue record and pLannotate feature annotations shown in this document.]
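Description:
pGBT9-NF1-GRD is a yeast two-hybrid "bait" plasmid built on the pGBT9 backbone, a Saccharomyces cerevisiae/E. coli shuttle vector. In bacteria it replicates from a high-copy ColE1/pUC-type origin and is selected through the AmpR β-lactamase gene. In yeast it is maintained episomally by the 2μ origin and selected by complementation of tryptophan auxotrophy with the TRP1 marker, which is driven by its own promoter. Remnants of lac regulatory sequences, lacI, rop and bom in the backbone are cloning leftovers with no evident role in the construct's function.

The expression cassette consists of a yeast ADH1 promoter, the GAL4 DNA-binding domain, a fragment of about 1.1–1.2 kb of neurofibromin immediately downstream, presumably fused in frame, and the ADH1 terminator. The catalogue lists the insert as the human NF1 GAP-related domain (GRD), the region that stimulates Ras GTPase activity. The automated annotation matched it to the rat Nf1 protein, which most likely reflects high sequence conservation rather than a different species of origin. The insert was cloned between KpnI and PvuII sites, with the latter destroyed.

The depositors note a C-to-T change in the coding sequence that produces a threonine-to-isoleucine substitution within the GAP domain. It lies outside the conserved blocks, at a residue not conserved among GAP proteins, and they have used the construct as the wild-type reference for GAP activity. The associated work concerned neurofibromin mutants with altered Ras affinity or allele specificity, so the plasmid is suited to testing the NF1-GRD interaction with Ras proteins fused to an activation domain in yeast reporter strains.
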