Features (pLannotate 1.2.2; 16 found; start..end, strand, type, name):
      1..397     +  promoter       ADH1 promoter: S. cerevisiae ADH1; promoter for alcohol dehydrogenase 1
    425..865     +  CDS            GAL4 DNA binding domain: DNA binding domain of the GAL4 transcriptional activator; Saccharomyces cerevisiae GAL4 (truncated)
    881..2005    +  CDS            Nf1 (fragment): NF1_RAT - Experimental evidence at protein level: Swiss-Prot protein existence level 1. Stimulates the GTPase activity of Ras. NF1 shows greater affinity for Ras GAP, but lower specific activity. May be a regulator of Ras activity (By similarity). From Rattus norvegicus (Rat).
   2009..2196    +  terminator     ADH1 terminator: S. cerevisiae ADH1; transcription terminator for the S. cerevisiae alcohol dehydrogenase 1 (ADH1) gene
   2249..2923    -  CDS            TRP1: phosphoribosylanthranilate isomerase, required for tryptophan biosynthesis; S. cerevisiae TRP1; yeast auxotrophic marker
   2924..3025    -  promoter       TRP1 promoter: S. cerevisiae TRP1
   3063..3079    -  protein_bind   lac operator: The lac repressor binds to the lac operator to inhibit transcription in E. coli. This inhibition can be relieved by adding lactose or isopropyl-β-D-thiogalactopyranoside (IPTG). lac repressor encoded by lacI
   3087..3117    -  promoter       lac promoter: promoter for the E. coli lac operon
   3132..3153    -  protein_bind   CAP binding site: CAP binding activates transcription in the presence of cAMP. E. coli catabolite activator protein
   3166..3258    -  CDS            lacI (fragment): lac repressor; lacI; The lac repressor binds to the lac operator to inhibit transcription in E. coli. This inhibition can be relieved by adding lactose or isopropyl-β-D-thiogalactopyranoside (IPTG).
   3441..4029    -  rep_origin     ori: high-copy-number ColE1/pMB1/pBR322/pUC origin of replication
   4200..5060    -  CDS            AmpR: β-lactamase; bla; confers resistance to ampicillin, carbenicillin, and related antibiotics
   5061..5165    -  promoter       AmpR promoter: bla
   5260..5295    +  CDS            rop (fragment): Rop protein, which maintains plasmids at low copy number; rop
   5397..5446    +  misc_feature   bom (fragment): basis of mobility region from pBR322
   5447..6611    +  rep_origin     2μ ori: yeast 2μ plasmid origin of replication
>Addgene plasmid #19993 | pGBT9-NF1-GRD | addgene full sequence | sequence record 322427 | Addgene NGS Result
CAACTTCTTTTCTTTTTTTTTCTTTTCTCTCTCCCCCGTTGTTGTCTCACCATATCCGCAATGACAAAAA
AATGATGGAAGACACTAAAGGAAAAAATTAACGACAAAGACAGCACCAACAGATGTCGTTGTTCCAGAGC
TGATGAGGGGTATCTCGAAGCACACGAAACTTTTTCCTTCCTTCATTCACGCACACTACTCTCTAATGAG
CAACGGTATACGGCCTTCCTTCCAGTTACTTGAATTTGAAATAAAAAAAAGTTTGCTGTCTTGCTATCAA
GTATAAATAGACCTGCAATTATTAATCTTTTGTTTCCTCGTCATTGTTCTCGTTCCCTTTCTTCCTTGTT
TCTTTTTCTGCACAATATTTCAAGCTATACCAAGCATACAATCAACTCCAAGCTTGAAGCAAGCCTCCTG
AAAGATGAAGCTACTGTCTTCTATCGAACAAGCATGCGATATTTGCCGACTTAAAAAGCTCAAGTGCTCC
AAAGAAAAACCGAAGTGCGCCAAGTGTCTGAAGAACAACTGGGAGTGTCGCTACTCTCCCAAAACCAAAA
GGTCTCCGCTGACTAGGGCACATCTGACAGAAGTGGAATCAAGGCTAGAAAGACTGGAACAGCTATTTCT
ACTGATTTTTCCTCGAGAAGACCTTGACATGATTTTGAAAATGGATTCTTTACAGGATATAAAAGCATTG
TTAACAGGATTATTTGTACAAGATAATGTGAATAAAGATGCCGTCACAGATAGATTGGCTTCAGTGGAGA
CTGATATGCCTCTAACATTGAGACAGCATAGAATAAGTGCGACATCATCATCGGAAGAGAGTAGTAACAA
AGGTCAAAGACAGTTGACTGTATCGCCGGAATTGGGTACCGATCTCCAGACAAGAGCTACATTTATGGAA
GTTCTGACAAAAATCCTTCAACAAGGCACAGAATTTGACATACTTGCAGAAACAGTATTGGCTGATCGGT
TTGAGAGATTGGTGGAACTGGTCACAATGATGGGTGATCAAGGAGAACTCCCTATAGCGATGGCTCTGGC
CAATGTGGTTCCTTGTTCTCAGTGGGATGAACTAGCTCGAGTTCTGGTTACTCTGTTTGATTCTCGGCAT
TTACTCTACCAACTGCTCTGGAACATGTTTTCTAAAGAAGTAGAATTGGCAGACTCCATGCAGACTCTCT
TCCGAGGCAACAGCTTGGCCAGTAAAATAATGACATTCTGTTTCAAGGTATATGGTGCTACCTATCTACA
AAAACTCCTGGATCCTTTATTACGAATTGTGATCACATCCTCTGATTGGCAACATGTTAGCTTTGAAGTG
GATCCTACCAGGTTAGAACCATCAGAGAGCCTTGAGGAAAACCAGCGGAACCTCCTTCAGATGACTGAAA
AGTTCTTCCATGCCATCATCAGTTCCTCCTCAGAATTCCCCCCTCAACTTCGAAGTGTGTGCCACTGTTT
ATACCAGGTGGTTAGCCAGCGTTTCCCTCAGAACAGCATCGGTGCAGTAGGAAGTGCCATGTTCCTCAGA
TTTATCAATCCTGCCATTGTCTCACCGTATGAAGCAGGGATTTTAGATAAAAAGCCACCACCTAGAATCG
AAAGGGGCTTGAAGTTAATGTCAAAGATACTTCAGAGTATTGCCAATCATGTTCTCTTCACAAAAGAAGA
ACATATGCGGCCTTTCAATGATTTTGTGAAAAGCAACTTTGATGCAGCACGCAGGTTTTTCCTTGATATA
GCATCTGATTGTCCTACAAGTGATGCAGTAAATCATAGTCTTTCCTTCATAAGTGACGGCAATGTGCTTG
CTTTACATCGTCTACTCTGGAACAATCAGGAGAAAATTGGGCAGTATCTTTCCAGCAACAGGGATCATAA
AGCTGTTGGAAGACGACCTTTTGATAAGATGGCAACACTTCTTGCATACCTGGGTCCTCCAGAGCACAAA
CCTGTGGCAGATACACACTCAGTCGACCTGCAGCCAAGCTAATTCCGGGCGAATTTCTTATGATTTATGA
TTTTTATTATTAAATAAGTTATAAAAAAAATAAGTGTATACAAATTTTAAAGTGACTCTTAGGTTTTAAA
ACGAAAATTCTTATTCTTGAGTAACTCTTTCCTGTAGGTCAGGTTGCTTTCTCAGGTATAGCATGAGGTC
GCTCTTATTGACCACACCTCTACCGGCATGCCGGCAAGTGCACAAACAATACTTAAATAAATACTACTCA
GTAATAACCTATTTCTTAGCATTTTTGACGAAATTTGCTATTTTGTTAGAGTCTTTTACACCATTTGTCT
CCACACCTCCGCTTACATCAACACCAATAACGCCATTTAATCTAAGCGCATCACCAACATTTTCTGGCGT
CAGTCCACCAGCTAACATAAAATGTAAGCTTTCGGGGCTCTCTTGCCTTCCAACCCAGTCAGAAATCGAG
TTCCAATCCAAAAGTTCACCTGTCCCACCTGCTTCTGAATCAAACAAGGGAATAAACGAATGAGGTTTCT
GTGAAGCTGCACTGAGTAGTATGTTGCAGTCTTTTGGAAATACGAGTCTTTTAATAACTGGCAAACCGAG
GAACTCTTGGTATTCTTGCCACGACTCATCTCCATGCAGTTGGACGATATCAATGCCGTAATCATTGACC
AGAGCCAAAACATCCTCCTTAGGTTGATTACGAAACACGCCAACCAAGTATTTCGGAGTGCCTGAACTAT
TTTTATATGCTTTTACAAGACTTGAAATTTTCCTTGCAATAACCGGGTCAATTGTTCTCTTTCTATTGGG
CACACATATAATACCCAGCAAGTCAGCATCGGAATCTAGAGCACATTCTGCGGCCTCTGTGCTCTGCAAG
CCGCAAACTTTCACCAATGGACCAGAACTACCTGTGAAATTAATAACAGACATACTCCAAGCTGCCTTTG
TGTGCTTAATCACGTATACTCACGTGCTCAATAGTCACCAATGCCCTCCCTCTTGGCCCTCTCCTTTTCT
TTTTTCGACCGAATTAATTCGTAATCATGTCATAGCTGTTTCCTGTGTGAAATTGTTATCCGCTCACAAT
TCCACACAACATACGAGCCGGAAGCATAAAGTGTAAAGCCTGGGGTGCCTAATGAGTGAGCTAACTCACA
TTAATTGCGTTGCGCTCACTGCCCGCTTTCCAGTCGGGAAACCTGTCGTGCCAGCTGCATTAATGAATCG
GCCAACGCGCGGGGAGAGGCGGTTTGCGTATTGGGCGCTCTTCCGCTTCCTCGCTCACTGACTCGCTGCG
CTCGGTCGTTCGGCTGCGGCGAGCGGTATCAGCTCACTCAAAGGCGGTAATACGGTTATCCACAGAATCA
GGGGATAACGCAGGAAAGAACATGTGAGCAAAAGGCCAGCAAAAGGCCAGGAACCGTAAAAAGGCCGCGT
TGCTGGCGTTTTTCCATAGGCTCCGCCCCCCTGACGAGCATCACAAAAATCGACGCTCAAGTCAGAGGTG
GCGAAACCCGACAGGACTATAAAGATACCAGGCGTTTCCCCCTGGAAGCTCCCTCGTGCGCTCTCCTGTT
CCGACCCTGCCGCTTACCGGATACCTGTCCGCCTTTCTCCCTTCGGGAAGCGTGGCGCTTTCTCATAGCT
CACGCTGTAGGTATCTCAGTTCGGTGTAGGTCGTTCGCTCCAAGCTGGGCTGTGTGCACGAACCCCCCGT
TCAGCCCGACCGCTGCGCCTTATCCGGTAACTATCGTCTTGAGTCCAACCCGGTAAGACACGACTTATCG
CCACTGGCAGCAGCCACTGGTAACAGGATTAGCAGAGCGAGGTATGTAGGCGGTGCTACAGAGTTCTTGA
AGTGGTGGCCTAACTACGGCTACACTAGAAGAACAGTATTTGGTATCTGCGCTCTGCTGAAGCCAGTTAC
CTTCGGAAAAAGAGTTGGTAGCTCTTGATCCGGCAAACAAACCACCGCTGGTAGCGGTGGTTTTTTTGTT
TGCAAGCAGCAGATTACGCGCAGAAAAAAAGGATCTCAAGAAGATCCTTTGATCTTTTCTACGGGGTCTG
ACGCTCAGTGGAACGAAAACTCACGTTAAGGGATTTTGGTCATGAGATTATCAAAAAGGATCTTCACCTA
GATCCTTTTAAATTAAAAATGAAGTTTTAAATCAATCTAAAGTATATATGAGTAAACTTGGTCTGACAGT
TACCAATGCTTAATCAGTGAGGCACCTATCTCAGCGATCTGTCTATTTCGTTCATCCATAGTTGCCTGAC
TCCCCGTCGTGTAGATAACTACGATACGGGAGGGCTTACCATCTGGCCCCAGTGCTGCAATGATACCGCG
AGACCCACGCTCACCGGCTCCAGATTTATCAGCAATAAACCAGCCAGCCGGAAGGGCCGAGCGCAGAAGT
GGTCCTGCAACTTTATCCGCCTCCATCCAGTCTATTAATTGTTGCCGGGAAGCTAGAGTAAGTAGTTCGC
CAGTTAATAGTTTGCGCAACGTTGTTGCCATTGCTACAGGCATCGTGGTGTCACGCTCGTCGTTTGGTAT
GGCTTCATTCAGCTCCGGTTCCCAACGATCAAGGCGAGTTACATGATCCCCCATGTTGTGCAAAAAAGCG
GTTAGCTCCTTCGGTCCTCCGATCGTTGTCAGAAGTAAGTTGGCCGCAGTGTTATCACTCATGGTTATGG
CAGCACTGCATAATTCTCTTACTGTCATGCCATCCGTAAGATGCTTTTCTGTGACTGGTGAGTACTCAAC
CAAGTCATTCTGAGAATAGTGTATGCGGCGACCGAGTTGCTCTTGCCCGGCGTCAATACGGGATAATACC
GCGCCACATAGCAGAACTTTAAAAGTGCTCATCATTGGAAAACGTTCTTCGGGGCGAAAACTCTCAAGGA
TCTTACCGCTGTTGAGATCCAGTTCGATGTAACCCACTCGTGCACCCAACTGATCTTCAGCATCTTTTAC
TTTCACCAGCGTTTCTGGGTGAGCAAAAACAGGAAGGCAAAATGCCGCAAAAAAGGGAATAAGGGCGACA
CGGAAATGTTGAATACTCATACTCTTCCTTTTTCAATATTATTGAAGCATTTATCAGGGTTATTGTCTCA
TGAGCGGATACATATTTGAATGTATTTAGAAAAATAAACAAATAGGGGTTCCGCGCACATTTCCCCGAAA
AGTGCCACCTGACGTCTAAGAAACCATTATTATCATGACATTAACCTATAAAAATAGGCGTATCACGAGG
CCCTTTCGTCTCGCGCGTTTCGGTGATGACGGTGAAAACCTCTGACACATGCAGCTCCCGGAGACGGTCA
CAGCTTGTCTGTAAGCGGATGCCGGGAGCAGACAAGCCCGTCAGGGCGCGTCAGCGGGTGTTGGCGGGTG
TCGGGGCTGGCTTAACTATGCGGCATCAGAGCAGATTGTACTGAGAGTGCACCATAACGCATTTAAGCAT
AAACACGCACTATGCCGTTCTTCTCATGTATATATATATACAGGCAACACGCAGATATAGGTGCGACGTG
AACAGTGAGCTGTATGTGCGCAGCTCGCGTTGCATTTTCGGAAGCGCTCGTTTTCGGAAACGCTTTGAAG
TTCCTATTCCGAAGTTCCTATTCTCTAGCTAGAAAGTATAGGAACTTCAGAGCGCTTTTGAAAACCAAAA
GCGCTCTGAAGACGCACTTTCAAAAAACCAAAAACGCACCGGACTGTAACGAGCTACTAAAATATTGCGA
ATACCGCTTCCACAAACATTGCTCAAAAGTATCTCTTTGCTATATATCTCTGTGCTATATCCCTATATAA
CCTACCCATCCACCTTTCGCTCCTTGAACTTGCATCTAAACTCGACCTCTACATTTTTTATGTTTATCTC
TAGTATTACTCTTTAGACAAAAAAATTGTAGTAAGAACTATTCATAGAGTGAATCGAAAACAATACGAAA
ATGTAAACATTTCCTATACGTAGTATATAGAGACAAAATAGAAGAAACCGTTCATAATTTTCTGACCAAT
GAAGAATCATCAACGCTATCACTTTCTGTTCACAAAGTATGCGCAATCCACATCGGTATAGAATATAATC
GGGGATGCCTTTATCTTGAAAAAATGCACCCGCAGCTTCGCTAGTAATCAGTAAACGCGGGAAGTGGAGT
CAGGCTTTTTTTATGGAAGAGAAAATAGACACCAAAGTAGCCTTCTTCTAACCTTAACGGACCTACAGTG
CAAAAAGTTATCAAGAGACTGCATTATAGAGCGCACAAAGGAGAAAAAAAGTAATCTAAGATGCTTTGTT
AGAAAAATAGCGCTCTCGGGATGCATTTTTGTAGAACAAAAAAGAAGTATAGATTCTTTGTTGGTAAAAT
AGCGCTCTCGCGTTGCATTTCTGTTCTGTAAAAATGCAGCTCAGATTCTTTGTTTGAAAAATTAGCGCTC
TCGCGTTGCATTTTTGTTTTACAAAAATGAAGCACAGATTCTTCGTTGGTAAAATAGCGCTTTCGCGTTG
CATTTCTGTTCTGTAAAAATGCAGCTCAGATTCTTTGTTTGAAAAATTAGCGCTCTCGCGTTGCATTTTT
GTTCTACAAAATGAAGCACAGATGCTTCGTTGCTTGCATG
