>Addgene plasmid #19993 | pGBT9-NF1-GRD | addgene partial sequence | sequence record 25728 | Gal4_N_term
NNGNNNGCGGAATGGGTCCGATCTCCAGACAAGAGCTACATTTATGGAAGTTCTGACAAAAATCCTTCAA
CAAGGCACAGAATTTGACATACTTGCAGAAACAGTATTGGCTGATCGGTTTGAGAGATTGGTGGAACTGG
TCACAATGATGGGTGATCAAGGAGAACTCCCTATAGCGATGGCTCTGGCCAATGTGGTTCCTTGTTCTCA
GTGGGATGAACTAGCTCGAGTTCTGGTTACTCTGTTTGATTCTCGGCATTTACTCTACCAACTGCTCTGG
AACATGTTTTCTAAAGAAGTAGAATTGGCAGACTCCATGCAGACTCTCTTCCGAGGCAACAGCTTGGCCA
GTAAAATAATGACATTCTGTTTCAAGGTATATGGTGCTACCTATCTACAAAAACTCCTGGATCCTTTATT
ACGAATTGTGATCACATCCTCTGATTGGCAACATGTTAGCTTTGAAGTGGATCCTACCAGGTTAGAACCA
TCAGAGAGCCTTGAGGAAAACCAGCGGAACCTCCTTCAGATGACTGAAAAGTTCTTCCATGCCATCATCA
GTTCCTCCTCAGAATTCCCCCCTCAACTTCGAAGTGTGTGCCACTGTTTATACCAGGTGGTTAGCCAGCG
TTTCCCTCAGAACAGCATCGGTGCAGTAGGAAGTGCCATGTTCCTCAGATTTATCAATCCTGCCATTGTC
TCACCGTATGAAGCAGGGATTTTAGATAAAAAGCCACCACCTAGAATCGNAGGGGCTGAATTATGGCAAA
NNACTCNANTATGCCATCATGTCCCTCCAAAGAGACTAGCGGCTTCATGATTN
